LOCUS       Exported 6224 bp ds-DNA circular SYN 12-MAY-2021
DEFINITION  Expresses the red fluorescent high-affinity DA sensor GRAB_rDA1h in
            neurons.
ACCESSION   .
VERSION     .
KEYWORDS    pAAV-hsyn-GRAB_rDA1h
SOURCE      synthetic DNA construct
  ORGANISM  synthetic DNA construct
REFERENCE   1 (bases 1 to 6224)
  AUTHORS   Sun F, Zhou J, Dai B, Qian T, Zeng J, Li X, Zhuo Y, Zhang Y, Wang Y,
            Qian C, Tan K, Feng J, Dong H, Lin D, Cui G, Li Y.
  TITLE     Next-generation GRAB sensors for monitoring dopaminergic activity in
            vivo.
  JOURNAL   Nature Methods (2020)
REFERENCE   2 (bases 1 to 6224)
  AUTHORS   .
  TITLE     Direct Submission
  JOURNAL   Exported May 12, 2021 from SnapGene Server 1.1.58
            http://www.snapgene.com
FEATURES             Location/Qualifiers
     source          1..6224
                     /organism="synthetic DNA construct"
                     /mol_type="other DNA"
     repeat_region   1..130
                     /label=AAV2 ITR (alternate)
                     /note="Functional equivalent of wild-type AAV2 ITR"
     regulatory      581..590
                     /regulatory_class="other"
                     /note="vertebrate consensus sequence for strong initiation
                     of translation (Kozak, 1987)"
     sig_peptide     587..649
                     /product="leader sequence from mouse immunoglobulin kappa
                     light chain"
                     /label=Ig-kappa leader
     protein_bind    650..674
                     /gene="mutant version of attB"
                     /label=attB1
                     /bound_moiety="BP Clonase(TM)"
                     /note="recombination site for the Gateway(R) BP reaction"
     primer_bind     2044..2063
                     /label=mCherry-F
                     /note="mCherry, forward primer"
     primer_bind     complement(2404..2424)
                     /label=WPRE-R
                     /note="WPRE, reverse primer"
     CDS             complement(2822..2833)
                     /codon_start=1
                     /product="Factor Xa recognition and cleavage site"
                     /label=Factor Xa site
                     /translation="IEGR"
     polyA_signal    2971..3447
                     /label=hGH poly(A) signal
                     /note="human growth hormone polyadenylation signal"
     primer_bind     complement(3170..3189)
                     /label=hGH-PA-R
                     /note="Human growth hormone terminator, reverse primer"
     repeat_region   3487..3627
                     /label=AAV2 ITR
                     /note="inverted terminal repeat of adeno-associated virus
                     serotype 2"
     repeat_region   3487..3616
                     /label=AAV2 ITR
     rep_origin      3702..4157
                     /direction=RIGHT
                     /label=f1 ori
                     /note="f1 bacteriophage origin of replication; arrow
                     indicates direction of (+) strand synthesis"
     primer_bind     complement(3789..3808)
                     /label=F1ori-R
                     /note="F1 origin, reverse primer"
     primer_bind     3999..4020
                     /label=F1ori-F
                     /note="F1 origin, forward primer"
     primer_bind     complement(4174..4193)
                     /label=pRS-marker
                     /note="pRS vectors, use to sequence yeast selectable
                     marker"
     primer_bind     4293..4315
                     /label=pGEX 3'
                     /note="pGEX vectors, reverse primer"
     primer_bind     complement(4353..4371)
                     /label=pBRforEco
                     /note="pBR322 vectors, upsteam of EcoRI site, forward
                     primer"
     promoter        4439..4543
                     /gene="bla"
                     /label=AmpR promoter
     CDS             4544..5404
                     /codon_start=1
                     /gene="bla"
                     /product="beta-lactamase"
                     /label=AmpR
                     /note="confers resistance to ampicillin, carbenicillin, and
                     related antibiotics"
                     /translation="MSIQHFRVALIPFFAAFCLPVFAHPETLVKVKDAEDQLGARVGYI
                     ELDLNSGKILESFRPEERFPMMSTFKVLLCGAVLSRIDAGQEQLGRRIHYSQNDLVEYS
                     PVTEKHLTDGMTVRELCSAAITMSDNTAANLLLTTIGGPKELTAFLHNMGDHVTRLDRW
                     EPELNEAIPNDERDTTMPVAMATTLRKLLTGELLTLASRQQLIDWMEADKVAGPLLRSA
                     LPAGWFIADKSGAGERGSRGIIAALGPDGKPSRIVVIYTTGSQATMDERNRQIAEIGAS
                     LIKHW"
     primer_bind     complement(4762..4781)
                     /label=Amp-R
                     /note="Ampicillin resistance gene, reverse primer"
     rep_origin      5575..6163
                     /direction=RIGHT
                     /label=ori
                     /note="high-copy-number ColE1/pMB1/pBR322/pUC origin of
                     replication"
     primer_bind     6064..6083
                     /label=pBR322ori-F
                     /note="pBR322 origin, forward primer"
ORIGIN
        1 cctgcaggca gctgcgcgct cgctcgctca ctgaggccgc ccgggcgtcg ggcgaccttt
       61 ggtcgcccgg cctcagtgag cgagcgagcg cgcagagagg gagtggccaa ctccatcact
      121 aggggttcct gcggccgcac gcgtatgagg cggggtgggg gtgcctacct gacgaccgac
      181 cccgacccac tggacaagca cccaaccccc attccccaaa ttgcgcatcc cctatcagag
      241 agggggaggg gaaacaggat gcggcgaggc gcgtgcgcac tgccagcttc agcaccgcgg
      301 acagtgcctt cgcccccgcc tggcggcgcg cgccaccgcc gcctcagcac tgaaggcgcg
      361 ctgacgtcac tcgccggtcc cccgcaaact ccccttcccg gccaccttgg tcgcgtccgc
      421 gccgccgccg gcccagccgg accgcaccac gcgaggcgcg agataggggg gcacgggcgc
      481 gaccatctgc gctgcggcgc cggcgactca gcgctgcctc agtctgcggt gggcagcgga
      541 ggagtcgtgt cgtgcctgag agcgcagtcg agaaaccggt gccaccatgg agacagacac
      601 actcctgcta tgggtactgc tgctctgggt tccaggttcc actggtgaca caagtttgta
      661 caaaaaagtt ggcaccaccg gtgatccact gaatctgtcc tggtatgatg atgatctgga
      721 gaggcagaac tggagccggc ccttcaacgg gtcagacggg aaggcggaca gaccccacta
      781 caactactat gccacactgc tcaccctgct catcgctgtc atcgtcttcg gcaacgtgct
      841 ggtgtgcatg gctgtgtccc gcgagaaggc gctgcagacc accaccaact acctgatcgt
      901 cagcctcgca gtggccgacc tcctcgtcgc cacactggtc atgccctggg ttgtctacct
      961 ggaggtggta ggtgagtgga aattcagcag gattcactgt gacatcttcg tcactctgga
     1021 cgtcatgatg tgcacggcga gcatcctgaa cttgtgtgcc atcagcatcg acaggtacac
     1081 agctgtggcc atgcccatgc tgtacaatac gcgctacagc tccaagcgcc gggtcaccgt
     1141 catgatctcc atcgtctggg tcctgtcctt caccatctcc tgcccactcc tcttcggact
     1201 caataacgca gaccagaacg agtgcatcat tgccaacccg gccttcgtgg tctactcctc
     1261 catcgtctcc ttctacgtgc ccttcattgt catgctgctg gtctacatca agatctacat
     1321 tgtcctccgc agacgccgca agcgagtccc cgtgtgttcc gaggttatgt accccgagga
     1381 cggcgccctg aagagcgaga tcaagaaggg gctgaggctg aaggacggcg gccactacgc
     1441 cgccgaggtc aagaccacct acaaggccaa gaagcccgtg cagctgcccg gcgcctacat
     1501 cgtcgacatc aagttggaca tcgtgtccca caacgaggac tacaccatcg tggaacagtg
     1561 cgaacgcgcc gaggcccgcc actccaccgg cggcatggac gagctgtaca agggaggtac
     1621 aggcgggagt ctggtgagca agggcgagga ggataacatg gccatcatca aggagttcat
     1681 gcgcttcaag gtgcacatgg agggctccgt gaacggccac gagttcgaga tcgagggcga
     1741 gggcgagggc cgcccctacg aggcctttca gaccgctaag ctgaaggtga ccaagggtgg
     1801 ccccctgccc ttcgcctggg acatcctgtc ccctcagttc atgtacggct ccaaggccta
     1861 cattaagcac ccagccgaca tccccgacta cttcaagctg tccttccccg agggcttcag
     1921 gtgggagcgc gtgatgaact tcgaggacgg cggcattatt cacgttaacc aggactcctc
     1981 cctgcaggac ggctacttca tctacaaggt gaagctgcgc ggcaccaact tcccccccga
     2041 cggccccgta atgcagaaga agaccatggg ctgggagctg acggtccagc agctcgagaa
     2101 gaaagccact cagatgctcg ccattgttct cggcgtgttc atcatctgct ggctgccctt
     2161 cttcatcaca cacatcctga acatacactg tgactgcaac atcccgcctg tcctgtacag
     2221 cgccttcacg tggctgggct atgtcaacag cgccgtgaac cccatcatct acaccacctt
     2281 caacattgag ttccgcaagg ccttcctgaa gatcctccac tgctgagaat tcgatatcaa
     2341 gcttatcgat catcaacctc tggattacaa aatttgtgaa agattgactg gtattcttaa
     2401 ctatgttgct ccttttacgc tatgtggata cgctgcttta atgcctttgt atcatgctat
     2461 tgcttcccgt atggctttca ttttctcctc cttgtataaa tcctggttgc tgtctcttta
     2521 tgaggagttg tggcccgttg tcaggcaacg tggcgtggtg tgcactgtgt ttgctgacgc
     2581 aacccccact ggttggggca ttgccaccac ctgtcagctc ctttccggga ctttcgcttt
     2641 ccccctccct attgccacgg cggaactcat cgccgcctgc cttgcccgct gctggacagg
     2701 ggctcggctg ttgggcactg acaattccgt ggtgttgtcg gggaaatcat cgtcctttcc
     2761 ttggctgctc gcctatgttg ccacctggat tctgcgcggg acgtccttct gctacgtccc
     2821 ttcggccctc aatccagcgg accttccttc ccgcggcctg ctgccggctc tgcggcctct
     2881 tccgcgtctt cgccttcgcc ctcagacgag tcggatctcc ctttgggccg cctccccgca
     2941 tcgataccga gcgctgctcg agagatctac gggtggcatc cctgtgaccc ctccccagtg
     3001 cctctcctgg ccctggaagt tgccactcca gtgcccacca gccttgtcct aataaaatta
     3061 agttgcatca ttttgtctga ctaggtgtcc ttctataata ttatggggtg gaggggggtg
     3121 gtatggagca aggggcaagt tgggaagaca acctgtaggg cctgcggggt ctattgggaa
     3181 ccaagctgga gtgcagtggc acaatcttgg ctcactgcaa tctccgcctc ctgggttcaa
     3241 gcgattctcc tgcctcagcc tcccgagttg ttgggattcc aggcatgcat gaccaggctc
     3301 agctaatttt tgtttttttg gtagagacgg ggtttcacca tattggccag gctggtctcc
     3361 aactcctaat ctcaggtgat ctacccacct tggcctccca aattgctggg attacaggcg
     3421 tgaaccactg ctcccttccc tgtccttctg attttgtagg taaccacgtg cggaccgagc
     3481 ggccgcagga acccctagtg atggagttgg ccactccctc tctgcgcgct cgctcgctca
     3541 ctgaggccgg gcgaccaaag gtcgcccgac gcccgggctt tgcccgggcg gcctcagtga
     3601 gcgagcgagc gcgcagctgc ctgcaggggc gcctgatgcg gtattttctc cttacgcatc
     3661 tgtgcggtat ttcacaccgc atannnnnnn nnnnnnnnnn nnnnnnnnnn nnnnnnnnnn
     3721 nnnnnnnnnn nnnnnnnnnn nnnnnnnnnn nnnnnnnnnn nnnnnnnnnn nnnnnnnntn
     3781 nnnnnnnnnn nnnnnnnnnn nnnnnnnnnn nnnnnnnnnn nnnnncnnnn nnnnnnnnnn
     3841 nnnnnnnnnn nnnnnnnnnn nnnnnnnnnn nnnnnnnnnn nnnnnnnnnn nnnnnnnnnn
     3901 nnnnnnnnnn nnnnnnnnnn nnnnnnnnnn nnnnnnnnnn nnnnnnnnnn nnnnnnnnnn
     3961 nnnnnnncct ttgacgttgg agtccacgtt ctttaatagt ggactcttgt tccaaactgg
     4021 aacaacactc aactctatct cgggctattc ttttgattta taagggattt tgccgatttc
     4081 ggtctattgg ttaaaaaatg agctgattta acaaaaattt aacgcgaatt ttaacaaaat
     4141 attaacgttt acaattttat ggtgcactct cagtacaatc tgctctgatg ccgcatagtt
     4201 aagccagccc cgacacccgc caacacccgc tgacgcgccc tgacgggctt gtctgctccc
     4261 ggcatccgct tacagacaag ctgtgaccgt ctccgggagc tgcatgtgtc agaggttttc
     4321 accgtcatca ccgaaacgcg cgagacgaaa gggcctcgtg atacgcctat ttttataggt
     4381 taatgtcatg ataataatgg tttcttagac gtcaggtggc acttttcggg gaaatgtgcg
     4441 cggaacccct atttgtttat ttttctaaat acattcaaat atgtatccgc tcatgagaca
     4501 ataaccctga taaatgcttc aataatattg aaaaaggaag agtatgagta ttcaacattt
     4561 ccgtgtcgcc cttattccct tttttgcggc attttgcctt cctgtttttg ctcacccaga
     4621 aacgctggtg aaagtaaaag atgctgaaga tcagttgggt gcacgagtgg gttacatcga
     4681 actggatctc aacagcggta agatccttga gagttttcgc cccgaagaac gttttccaat
     4741 gatgagcact tttaaagttc tgctatgtgg cgcggtatta tcccgtattg acgccgggca
     4801 agagcaactc ggtcgccgca tacactattc tcagaatgac ttggttgagt actcaccagt
     4861 cacagaaaag catcttacgg atggcatgac agtaagagaa ttatgcagtg ctgccataac
     4921 catgagtgat aacactgcgg ccaacttact tctgacaacg atcggaggac cgaaggagct
     4981 aaccgctttt ttgcacaaca tgggggatca tgtaactcgc cttgatcgtt gggaaccgga
     5041 gctgaatgaa gccataccaa acgacgagcg tgacaccacg atgcctgtag caatggcaac
     5101 aacgttgcgc aaactattaa ctggcgaact acttactcta gcttcccggc aacaattaat
     5161 agactggatg gaggcggata aagttgcagg accacttctg cgctcggccc ttccggctgg
     5221 ctggtttatt gctgataaat ctggagccgg tgagcgtggg tctcgcggta tcattgcagc
     5281 actggggcca gatggtaagc cctcccgtat cgtagttatc tacacgacgg ggagtcaggc
     5341 aactatggat gaacgaaata gacagatcgc tgagataggt gcctcactga ttaagcattg
     5401 gtaactgtca gaccaagttt actcatatat actttagatt gatttaaaac ttcattttta
     5461 atttaaaagg atctaggtga agatcctttt tgataatctc atgaccaaaa tcccttaacg
     5521 tgagttttcg ttccactgag cgtcagaccc cgtagaaaag atcaaaggat cttcttgaga
     5581 tccttttttt ctgcgcgtaa tctgctgctt gcaaacaaaa aaaccaccgc taccagcggt
     5641 ggtttgtttg ccggatcaag agctaccaac tctttttccg aaggtaactg gcttcagcag
     5701 agcgcagata ccaaatactg ttcttctagt gtagccgtag ttaggccacc acttcaagaa
     5761 ctctgtagca ccgcctacat acctcgctct gctaatcctg ttaccagtgg ctgctgccag
     5821 tggcgataag tcgtgtctta ccgggttgga ctcaagacga tagttaccgg ataaggcgca
     5881 gcggtcgggc tgaacggggg gttcgtgcac acagcccagc ttggagcgaa cgacctacac
     5941 cgaactgaga tacctacagc gtgagctatg agaaagcgcc acgcttcccg aagggagaaa
     6001 ggcggacagg tatccggtaa gcggcagggt cggaacagga gagcgcacga gggagcttcc
     6061 agggggaaac gcctggtatc tttatagtcc tgtcgggttt cgccacctct gacttgagcg
     6121 tcgatttttg tgatgctcgt caggggggcg gagcctatgg aaaaacgcca gcaacgcggc
     6181 ctttttacgg ttcctggcct tttgctggcc ttttgctcac atgt
//
