[The description below was written by a language model from this plasmid's Addgene catalogue record and the feature table of its GenBank file.]
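Description:
pAAV-hsyn-GRAB_rDA1h is a 6.2 kb adeno-associated virus transfer plasmid built on a pAAV backbone for expressing a genetically encoded red fluorescent dopamine sensor in neurons. It is maintained in E. coli through a high-copy ColE1/pUC-type origin and selected with ampicillin via the bla (beta-lactamase) gene. An f1 phage origin is also present in the backbone. Two AAV2 inverted terminal repeats flank the expression cassette and provide the cis signals needed for replication and packaging of the intervening DNA into recombinant AAV particles when rep, cap and helper functions are supplied in trans.

The payload is GRAB_rDA1h, the high-affinity red member of the GRAB dopamine sensor family, listed as a 1.74 kb insert of human origin and assembled by Gibson cloning. GRAB sensors in general couple a G-protein-coupled receptor to a circularly permuted fluorescent protein, so that ligand binding changes fluorescence. An mCherry-family primer site within the insert is consistent with the red reporter. The catalogue gives the human synapsin (hSyn) promoter as the driver, which restricts expression largely to neurons, although the feature table does not annotate the promoter or the sensor coding sequence itself. Annotated elements include a Kozak consensus and a mouse Ig-kappa leader peptide at the start of the open reading frame, which directs the protein into the secretory pathway for membrane delivery, followed by a short attB1-like sequence. Downstream, a WPRE primer site suggests a WPRE post-transcriptional enhancer, though it is not annotated as a feature, and the transcript ends at the human growth hormone polyadenylation signal. The construct is intended for producing AAV for imaging of dopaminergic activity in vivo.
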