Addgene plasmid #140557: pAAV-hsyn-GRAB_rDA1h
Purpose: Expresses the red fluorescent high-affinity DA sensor GRAB_rDA1h in neurons
Depositing lab: Yulong Li. Publication: Next-generation GRAB sensors for monitoring dopaminergic activity in vivo. Sun F, Zhou J, Dai B, Qian T, Zeng J, Li X, Zhuo Y, Zhang Y, Wang Y, Qian C, Tan K, Feng J, Dong H, Lin D, Cui G, Li Y. Nat Methods. 2020 Nov;17(11):1156-1166. doi: 10.1038/s41592-020-00981-9. Epub 2020 Oct 21. PubMed 33087905.
Backbone
  Vector backbone: pAAV
  Backbone size w/o insert (bp): 4495
  Vector type: AAV
Growth in bacteria
  Bacterial resistance: Ampicillin, 100 μg/mL
  Growth temperature: 37°C
  Growth strain: NEB Stable
  Copy number: High Copy
Gene/Insert
  Gene/Insert name: Red fluorescent DA sensor GRAB_rDA1h (high affinity)
  Species: H. sapiens (human)
  Insert size (bp): 1740
  Promoter: hSyn
  Cloning method: Gibson Cloning
Terms and licenses: Academic/Nonprofit Terms; Industry Terms: Not Available to Industry
How to cite: pAAV-hsyn-GRAB_rDA1h was a gift from Yulong Li (Addgene plasmid # 140557 ; http://n2t.net/addgene:140557 ; RRID:Addgene_140557) For viral preps, please replace (Addgene plasmid # 140557) in the above sentence with: (Addgene viral prep # 140557-AAV9)
